>Addgene plasmid #110092 | pKOdeltasacB (Kan) | addgene full sequence | sequence record 211172 | Addgene NGS Result
TAACATCAGAGATTTTGAGACACAACGTGGCTTTCCCCCCCCCCGACGTCAGGTGGCTAGAACTAGATAT
CCATGGATCCAGACCCCAGGCTTGACACTTTATGCTTCCGGCTCGTATAATGTGTGGAATTGTGAGCGCT
CACAATTCGCATGCGGTACCAAGCTGATCCGATAACACAGGAACAGATCTTCCGGAGTGTAAGAAATGAG
TCTGAAAGAAAAAACACAATCTCTGTTTGCCAACGCATTTGGCTACCCTGCCACTCACACCATTCAGGCG
CCTGGCCGCGTGAATTTGATTGGTGAACACACCGACTACAACGACGGTTTCGTTCTGCCCTGCGCGATTG
ATTATCAAACCGTGATCAGTTGTGCACCACGCGATGACCGTAAAGTTCGCGTGATGGCAGCCGATTATGA
AAATCAGCTCGACGAGTTTTCCCTCGATGCGCCCATTGTCGCACATGAAAACTATCAATGGGCTAACTAC
GTTCGTGGCGTGGTGAAACATCTGCAACTGCGTAACAACAGCTTCGGCGGCGTGGACATGGTGATCAGCG
GCAATGTGCCGCAGGGTGCCGGGTTAAGTTCTTCCGCTTCACTGGAAGTCGCGGTCGGAACCGTATTGCA
GCAGCTTTATCATCTGCCGCTGGACGGCGCACAAATCGCGCTTAACGGTCAGGAAGCAGAAAACCAGTTT
GTAGGCTGTAACTGCGGGATCATGGATCAGCTAATTTCCGCGCTCGGCAAGAAAGATCATGCCTTGCTGA
TCGATTGCCGCTCACTGGGGACCAAAGCAGTTTCCATGCCCAAAGGTGTGGCTGTCGTCATCATCAACAG
TAACTTCAAACGTACCCTGGTTGGCAGCGAATACAACACCCGTCGTGAACAGTGCGAAACCGGTGCGCGT
TTCTTCCAGCAGCCAGCCCTGCGTGATGTCACCATTGAAGAGTTCAACGCTGTTGCGCATGAACTGGACC
CGATCGTGGCAAAACGCGTGCGTCATATACTGACTGAAAACGCCCGCACCGTTGAAGCTGCCAGCGCGCT
GGAGCAAGGCGACCTGAAACGTATGGGCGAGTTGATGGCGGAGTCTCATGCCTCTATGCGCGATGATTTC
GAAATCACCGTGCCGCAAATTGACACTCTGGTAGAAATCGTCAAAGCTGTGATTGGCGACAAAGGTGGCG
TACGCATGACCGGCGGCGGATTTGGCGGCTGTATCGTCGCGCTGATCCCGGAAGAACTGGTGCCTGCCGT
ACAGCAAGCTGTCGCTGAACAATATGAAGCAAAAACAGGTATTAAAGAGACTTTTTACGTTTGTAAACCA
TCACAAGGAGCAGGACAGTGCTGAACGAAACTCCTGCAGCGCGTAGTACCTCACACCGTCCTGCGGGTTG
ACGTATGAGGCTTGGATCCTCCCGCTGCGCTGAGTCTTCAGCGATCCCCATCCGCGACGTGCCAACTAGG
TCTCCTCTCGTCGTGAACAAGGCTACCGGGTTGCAACTCCTGTGCAACTCTCAGGCTTCAACGCGCTTCT
ACGACCTGCAATTTCTTTCCACTTAGAGGATGCAGCCGAGAGGGGGTAAAAACCTCCCATTCGCCATTCA
GGCTGCGCAACTGTTGGGAAGGGCGTTTCGGTGCGGGCCTCTTCGCTATTACGCCAGCTGGCGAAAGGGG
GATGTGCTGCAAGGCGATTAAGTTGGGTAACGCCAGGGTTTTCCCAGTCACGACGTTGTAAAACGACGGC
CAGTGAGCGCGACGTAATAAGTTGAAGAGCATCTGCTCTTCAGCATCACTGCCCGCTTTCCAGTCGGGAA
ACCTGTCGTGCCAGCTGCATTAACATGGTCATAGCTGTTTCCTTGCGTATTGGGCGCTCTCCGCTTCCTC
GCTCACTGACTCGCTGCGCTCGGTCGTTCGGGTAAAGCCTGGGGTGCCTAATGAGCAAAAGGCCAGCAAA
AGGCCAGGAACCGTAAAAAGGCCGCGTTGCTGGCGTTTTTCCATAGGCTCCGCCCCCCTGACGAGCATCA
CAAAAATCGACGCTCAAGTCAGAGGTGGCGAAACCCGACAGGACTATAAAGATACCAGGCGTTTCCCCCT
GGAAGCTCCCTCGTGCGCTCTCCTGTTCCGACCCTGCCGCTTACCGGATACCTGTCCGCCTTTCTCCCTT
CGGGAAGCGTGGCGCTTTCTCATAGCTCACGCTGTAGGTATCTCAGTTCGGTGTAGGTCGTTCGCTCCAA
GCTGGGCTGTGTGCACGAACCCCCCGTTCAGCCCGACCGCTGCGCCTTATCCGGTAACTATCGTCTTGAG
TCCAACCCGGTAAGACACGACTTATCGCCACTGGCAGCAGCCACTGGTAACAGGATTAGCAGAGCGAGGT
ATGTAGGCGGTGCTACAGAGTTCTTGAAGTGGTGGCCTAACTACGGCTACACTAGAAGAACAGTATTTGG
TATCTGCGCTCTGCTGAAGCCAGTTACCTTCGGAAAAAGAGTTGGTAGCTCTTGATCCGGCAAACAAACC
ACCGCTGGTAGCGGTGGTTTTTTTGTTTGCAAGCAGCAGATTACGCGCAGAAAAAAAGGATCTCAAGAAG
ATCCTTTGATCTTTTCTACGGGGTCTGACGCTCAGTGGAACGAAAACTCACGTTAAGGGATTAAGTTGGG
TAACGCCAGGGTTTTCCCAGTCACGACGTTGTAAAACGACGGCCAGTGAGCGCGCGTAATACGACTCACT
ATAGGGCGAATTGGAGCTCCACCGCGGTGGCGGCCGCTCTAGTGAGGTCTGCCTCGTGAAGAAGGTGTTG
CTGACTCATACCAGGCCTGAATCGCCCCATCATCCAGCCAGAAAGTGAGGGAGCCACGGTTGGTGAGAGC
TTTGTTGTAGGTGGACCAGTTGGTGATTTTGAACTTTTGCTTTGCCACGGAATGGTCTGCGTTGTCGGGA
AGATGCGTGATCTGATCCTTCAACTCAGCAAAAGTTCGATTTATTCAACAAAGCCGCCGTCCCGTCAAGT
CAGCGTAATGCTCTGCCAGTGTTACAACCAATTAACCAATTCTGATTAGAAAAACTCATCGAGCATCAAA
TGAAACTGCAATTTATTCATATCAGGATTATCAATACCATATTTTTGAAAAAGCCGTTTCTGTAATGAAG
GAGAAAACTCACCGAGGCAGTTCCATAGGATGGCAAGATCCTGGTATCGGTCTGCGATTCCGACTCGTCC
AACATCAATACAACCTATTAATTTCCCCTCGTCAAAAATAAGGTTATCAAGTGAGAAATCACCATGAGTG
ACGACTGAATCCGGTGAGAATGGCAAAAGATTATGCATTTCTTTCCAGACTTGTTCAACAGGCCAGCCAT
TACGCTCGTCATCAAAATCACTCGCATCAACCAAACCGTTATTCATTCGTGATTGCGCCTGAGCGAGACG
AAATACGCGATCGCTGTTAAAAGGACAATTACAAACAGGAATCGAATGCAACCGGCGCAGGAACACTGCC
AGCGCATCAACAATATTTTCACCTGAATCAGGATATTCTTCTAATACCTGGAATGCTGTTTTCCCGGGGA
TCGCAGTGGTGAGTAACCATGCATCATCAGGAGTACGGATAAAATGCTTGATGGTCGGAAGAGGCATAAA
TTCCGTCAGCCAGTTTAGTCTGACCATCTCATCTGTAACATCATTGGCAACGCTACCTTTGCCATGTTTC
AGAAACAACTCTGGCGCATGGGGCTTCCCATACAAGCGATAGATTGTCGCACCTGATTGCCCGACATTAT
CGCGAGCCCATTTATACCCATATAAATCAGCATCCATGTTGGAATTTAATCGCGGCCTCGAGCAAGACGT
TTCCCGTTGAATATGGCTCATAACACCCCTTGTATTACTGTTTATGTAAGCAGACAGTTTTATTGTTCAT
GATGATATATTTTTATCTTGTGCAATG
Features (pLannotate 1.2.2; 13 found; start..end, strand, type, name):
     95..122     +  promoter       lac UV5 promoter (fragment): E. coli lac promoter with an "up" mutation
    128..147     +  protein_bind   lac operator (symmetric): The lac repressor binds to the lac operator to inhibit transcription in E. coli. This inhibition can be relieved by adding lactose or isopropyl-β-D-thiogalactopyranoside (IPTG). The symmetric lac operator was optimized for tight binding of lac repressor. lac repressor encoded by lacI
    206..1351    +  CDS            galK: GAL1_ECOLI - Also known as galA. Experimental evidence at protein level: Swiss-Prot protein existence level 1. Catalyzes the transfer of the gamma-phosphate of ATP to D- galactose to form alpha-D-galactose-1-phosphate (Gal-1-P). To a lesser extent, is also able to phosphorylate 2-deoxy-D-galactose and D- galactosamine. Is not able to use D-galacturonic acid, D-talose, L- altrose, and L-glucose as substrates. From Escherichia coli (strain K12).
   1358..1465    -  CDS            33 (fragment): VINT_BPML5 - Also known as int. Protein inferred from homology: Swiss-Prot protein existence level 3. Integrase is necessary for integration of the phage into the host genome by site-specific recombination. From Mycobacterium phage L5 (Mycobacteriophage L5).
   1600..1756    -  CDS            lacZα (fragment): LacZα fragment of β-galactosidase; lacZ fragment
   1796..1843    -  CDS            lacI (fragment): lac repressor; lacI; The lac repressor binds to the lac operator to inhibit transcription in E. coli. This inhibition can be relieved by adding lactose or isopropyl-β-D-thiogalactopyranoside (IPTG).
   1880..1920    -  rep_origin     RSF ori (fragment): Plasmids containing the RSF 1030 origin of replication can be propagated in E. coli cells that contain additional plasmids with compatible origins.
   1998..2586    -  rep_origin     ori: high-copy-number ColE1/pMB1/pBR322/pUC origin of replication
   2649..2709    -  CDS            lacZα (fragment): LacZα fragment of β-galactosidase; lacZ fragment
   2717..2735    +  promoter       T7 promoter: promoter for bacteriophage T7 RNA polymerase
   2744..2772    +  misc_feature   MCS (fragment): pBluescript multiple cloning site
   2772..2915    -  CDS            TRA2_ECOLX (fragment): Protein predicted: Swiss-Prot protein existence level 4. Required for transposition of transposon Tn903. From Escherichia coli.
   3056..3871    -  CDS            KanR: aminoglycoside phosphotransferase; aph(3')-Ia; confers resistance to kanamycin in bacteria or G418 (Geneticin®) in eukaryotes
