[The description below was written by a language model from this plasmid's Addgene catalogue record and pLannotate feature annotations shown in this document.]
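Description:
pKOdeltasacB (Kan) is an empty bacterial backbone of 3,947 nt for generating gene knockouts. It derives from the pKO vector and belongs to a uniform cloning platform developed for mycobacterial genetics. It is analogous to pKO but lacks the sacB negative-selection gene, so sucrose counter-selection is not available with this version. The plasmid is maintained in E. coli at high copy through a ColE1/pUC-type origin. It is selected with kanamycin via an aph(3')-Ia aminoglycoside phosphotransferase gene, next to which a remnant of the Tn903 transposase remains. No mycobacterial origin of replication is annotated. This would fit a suicide vector that persists in mycobacteria only by recombining into the chromosome, although the record does not say so explicitly.

The main annotated cassette is a full-length E. coli galK (galactokinase) coding sequence. It lies downstream of a fragment of the lac UV5 promoter and a symmetric lac operator. GalK also phosphorylates 2-deoxy-galactose, and this activity is commonly used for counter-selection. The record does not state what role galK plays here, so it may be a remaining counter-selectable marker or a replaceable stuffer. The other annotations are short fragments: a T7 promoter, part of a pBluescript-type multiple cloning site, pieces of lacZα and lacI, a sliver of an RSF origin, and a small piece of the mycobacteriophage L5 integrase gene. These appear to be leftovers from parental vectors rather than functional elements, and the truncated integrase would not be expected to support site-specific integration. There is no insert. Users would presumably clone homology regions flanking a target locus into the backbone for allelic exchange, but the record does not describe the cloning sites or strategy.
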