Addgene plasmid #110092: pKOdeltasacB (Kan)
Purpose: (Empty Backbone) Analogous to pKO but without the negative selection gene sacB.
Depositing lab: Markus Seeger. Depositing organization: University of Zurich. Publication: A uniform cloning platform for mycobacterial genetics and protein production. Arnold FM, Hohl M, Remm S, Koliwer-Brandl H, Adenau S, Chusri S, Sander P, Hilbi H, Seeger MA. Sci Rep. 2018 Jun 22;8(1):9539. doi: 10.1038/s41598-018-27687-5. PubMed 29934571.
Backbone
  Vector backbone: pKO
  Vector type: Bacterial Knockout Generation
Growth in bacteria
  Bacterial resistance: Kanamycin, 50 μg/mL
  Growth temperature: 37°C
  Growth strain: DH5alpha
  Copy number: High Copy
Gene/Insert
  Gene/Insert name: None
Terms and licenses: Academic/Nonprofit Terms; Industry Terms: Not Available to Industry
How to cite: pKOdeltasacB (Kan) was a gift from Markus Seeger (Addgene plasmid # 110092 ; http://n2t.net/addgene:110092 ; RRID:Addgene_110092)
